>Addgene plasmid #41009 | pEF5/FRT-DEST EVC2ala5-Flag | addgene partial sequence | sequence record 55652 | BGH_rev
GAGGAGAGGGTTAGGGATAGGCTTACCTTCGAACCGCGGGCCCTCTAGACTCGAGCGGCCGCCACTGTGC
TGGATATCAACCACTTTGTACAAGAAAGCTGGGTCTAGATATCTCGACTCACTTGTCATCGTCGTCCTTG
TAATCTCCGCCAGATCCTGGTGTTCCGCCACGCGTGTCCAAGCCCAAGGCCCTGTTGGCCTTCTTGGCAT
TCAGGAAATTCTTTTTCCTCCTGGGAGGAACACGCAAAGAGATCTCGGGCTCCCTTGGGCTGGCAGCTGC
AGCGATCTTTTCTCCCGTGTTTAATATGTCCATAGCGTCTGCCCCAGTGATGGGGATGGGAGCCAGTTCT
CCAATGGGTTCTAGGGACAGGTGTGGCCAGCTTCCTTTCCCAGGAAACATCACCCTCTCCTGGACGGGAA
CATATATCTTCTTCAATATGCGCTCCTTCTTCTGGCGGGCCCAGAGCATCCTCTCCAGTCCTTGACTCAC
CAGATCTGCTCTGAATCTGCTGTCCAAAACCTTCCACCAAACTTGGTGTTTCCTCCTCTTGCTCTGCTCT
GCCTGAGCCTGCTCACCACTGCTCTCATTCTCAGCTGTGTGGTCGGAGTGCTTCTCACTGACTGCGTCCA
GCAGGGCCAGTAGCTGAGGCTGTGAAGCCGCTGGAAGCACCACACTCAGGAGTCGCAGTAGTGTGCTGCC
TGGTACCATTGTCATCCTTGAGAGGTATGACACCAGCCTCAGTCCCTGGCTGCAAAGGCTGGCCATGGTG
TCAGCTTCAATGCTTTCCAGAGAATCTTCCAGCACCGCACCGTTCTGCCACTCCTCTCTCACCCTCTGCT
GATGCTGCTCCAGC
