[The description below was written by a language model from this plasmid's Addgene catalogue record.]
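Description:
pEF5/FRT-DEST EVC2ala5-Flag is a mammalian expression plasmid built on the Invitrogen pEF5/FRT/V5-DEST backbone, a Gateway destination vector designed for use with the Flp-In system. The complete plasmid is about 11.2 kb, made up of a backbone of roughly 7.5 kb and an insert of about 3.7 kb. It is maintained in E. coli as a high-copy plasmid under ampicillin selection, and hygromycin is the selectable marker in mammalian cells. No feature table accompanies the record, so individual elements are not itemised. From the backbone's general design, expression would be expected to come from the human EF-1α promoter. An FRT site would allow Flp recombinase to integrate the plasmid at a single genomic FRT locus in a Flp-In host line, with hygromycin resistance gained on correct integration. This yields isogenic stable lines expressing the transgene at moderate, uniform levels.

The insert is mouse Evc2 (Ellis van Creveld syndrome 2, also called limbin) carrying a C-terminal Flag epitope for detection and immunoprecipitation. It is a mutant allele in which amino acids 1185–1188 are replaced with alanine. The "ala5" in the name most likely marks it as one of a series of alanine-substitution mutants, although the record does not say so or describe the functional consequence of the change. The associated publication concerns a Smoothened–Evc2 complex that transduces the Hedgehog signal at primary cilia. The construct is therefore suited to expressing this Evc2 variant in cultured mammalian cells, to test how the mutated C-terminal residues affect Evc2 localisation, interactions or Hedgehog pathway signalling compared with the wild-type protein.
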