Addgene plasmid #41009: pEF5/FRT-DEST EVC2ala5-Flag
Depositing lab: Rajat Rohatgi. Depositing organization: Stanford University. Publication: A Smoothened-Evc2 Complex Transduces the Hedgehog Signal at Primary Cilia. Dorn KV, Hughes CE, Rohatgi R. Dev Cell. 2012 Sep 12. pii: S1534-5807(12)00323-1. doi: 10.1016/j.devcel.2012.07.004. PubMed 22981989.
Backbone
  Vector backbone: pEF5/FRT/V5-DEST
  Backbone manufacturer: Invitrogen
  Backbone size w/o insert (bp): 7500
  Total vector size (bp): 11200
  Vector type: Mammalian Expression
  Selectable markers: Hygromycin
Growth in bacteria
  Bacterial resistance: Ampicillin, 100 μg/mL
  Growth temperature: 37°C
  Growth strain: DH5alpha
  Copy number: High Copy
Gene/Insert
  Gene/Insert name: Ellis van Creveld syndrome 2 (alt name: EVC2)
  Species: M. musculus (mouse)
  Insert size (bp): 3659
  Mutation: changed amino acids 1185-1188 to Alanine
  Entrez Gene: EVC2 (a.k.a. LBN, WAD)
  Tag / fusion protein: Flag (C terminal on insert)
Terms and licenses: Academic/Nonprofit Terms; Industry Terms: Not Available to Industry
How to cite: pEF5/FRT-DEST EVC2ala5-Flag was a gift from Rajat Rohatgi (Addgene plasmid # 41009 ; http://n2t.net/addgene:41009 ; RRID:Addgene_41009)
